>Addgene plasmid #233036 | pAAV-U6-DR(RfxCas13d)-CAG-hfCas13d-pa | addgene full sequence | sequence record 465997 | Addgene NGS Result
TTGAGATCCTTTTTTTCTGCGCGTAATCTGCTGCTTGCAAACAAAAAAACCACCGCTACCAGCGGTGGTT
TGTTTGCCGGATCAAGAGCTACCAACTCTTTTTCCGAAGGTAACTGGCTTCAGCAGAGCGCAGATACCAA
ATACTGTTCTTCTAGTGTAGCCGTAGTTAGGCCACCACTTCAAGAACTCTGTAGCACCGCCTACATACCT
CGCTCTGCTAATCCTGTTACCAGTGGCTGCTGCCAGTGGCGATAAGTCGTGTCTTACCGGGTTGGACTCA
AGACGATAGTTACCGGATAAGGCGCAGCGGTCGGGCTGAACGGGGGGTTCGTGCACACAGCCCAGCTTGG
AGCGAACGACCTACACCGAACTGAGATACCTACAGCGTGAGCTATGAGAAAGCGCCACGCTTCCCGAAGG
GAGAAAGGCGGACAGGTATCCGGTAAGCGGCAGGGTCGGAACAGGAGAGCGCACGAGGGAGCTTCCAGGG
GGAAACGCCTGGTATCTTTATAGTCCTGTCGGGTTTCGCCACCTCTGACTTGAGCGTCGATTTTTGTGAT
GCTCGTCAGGGGGGCGGAGCCTATGGAAAAACGCCAGCAACGCGGCCTTTTTACGGTTCCTGGCCTTTTG
CTGGCCTTTTGCTCACATGTCCTGCAGGCAGCTGCGCGCTCGCTCGCTCACTGAGGCCGCCCGGGCGTCG
GGCGACCTTTGGTCGCCCGGCCTCAGTGAGCGAGCGAGCGCGCAGAGAGGGAGTGGCCAACTCCATCACT
AGGGGTTCCTGCGGCCGCACTAGCGAGGGCCTATTTCCCATGATTCCTTCATATTTGCATATACGATACA
AGGCTGTTAGAGAGATAATTGGAATTAATTTGACTGTAAACACAAAGATATTAGTACAAAATACGTGACG
TAGAAAGTAATAATTTCTTGGGTAGTTTGCAGTTTTAAAATTATGTTTTAAAATGGACTATCATATGCTT
ACCGTAACTTGAAAGTATTTCGATTTCTTGGCTTTATATATCTTGTGGAAAGGACGAAACACCGAACCCC
TACCAACTGGTCGGGGTTTGAAACGGAAGAGCGAGCTCTTCTTTTTTTTCTGTACAACGCGTCTAGTTAT
TAATAGTAATCAATTACGGGGTCATTAGTTCATAGCCCATATATGGAGTTCCGCGTTACATAACTTACGG
TAAATGGCCCGCCTGGCTGACCGCCCAACGACCCCCGCCCATTGACGTCAATAATGACGTATGTTCCCAT
AGTAACGCCAATAGGGACTTTCCATTGACGTCAATGGGTGGAGTATTTACGGTAAACTGCCCACTTGGCA
GTACATCAAGTGTATCATATGCCAAGTACGCCCCCTATTGACGTCAATGACGGTAAATGGCCCGCCTGGC
ATTATGCCCAGTACATGACCTTATGGGACTTTCCTACTTGGCAGTACATCTACGTATTAGTCATCGCTAT
TACCATGGTCGAGGTGAGCCCCACGTTCTGCTTCACTCTCCCCATCTCCCCCCCCTCCCCACCCCCAATT
TTGTATTTATTTATTTTTTAATTATTTTGTGCAGCGATGGGGGCGGGGGGGGGGGGGGGGTGCGCGCCAG
GGGGGGGGGGGGGGGGGGAGGGGGGGGGCGGGGCGAGGCGGAGAGGTGCGGCGGCAGCCAATCAGAGCGG
CGCGCTCCGAAAGTTTCCTTTTATGGCGAGGCGGCGGCGGCGGCGGCCCTATAAAAAGCGAAGCGCGCGG
CGGGCGGGAGTCGCTGCGCGCTGCCTTCGCCCCGTGCCCCGCTCCGCCGCCGCCTCGCGCCGCCCGCCCC
GGCTCTGACTGACCGCGTTACTCCCACAGGTGAGCGGGCGGGACGGCCCTTCTCCTCCGGGCTGTAATTA
GCTGAGCAAGAGGTAAGGGTTTAAGGGATGGTTGGTTGGTGGGGTATTAATGTTTAATTACCTGGAGCAC
CTGCCTGAAATCACTTTTTTTCAGGTTGGACCGGTCATCGATGCCACCATGAGCCCCAAGAAGAAGAGAA
AGGTGGAGGCCAGCATCGAAAAAAAAAAGTCCTTCGCCAAGGGCATGGGCGTGAAGTCCACACTCGTGTC
CGGCTCCAAAGTGTACATGACAACCTTCGCCGAAGGCAGCGACGCCAGGCTGGAAAAGATCGTGGAGGGC
GACAGCATCAGGAGCGTGAATGAGGGCGAGGCCTTCAGCGCTGAAATGGCCGATAAAAACGCCGGCTATA
AGATCGGCAACGCCAAATTCAGCCATCCTAAGGGCTACGCCGTGGTGGCTAACAACCCTCTGTATACAGG
ACCCGTCCAGCAGGATATGCTCGGCCTGAAGGAAACTCTGGAAAAGAGGTACTTCGGCGAGAGCGCTGAT
GGCAATGACAATATTTGTATCCAGGTGATCCATAACATCCTGGACATTGAAAAAATCCTCGTGGAATACA
TTACCAACGTGGTGTACGTGGTCAACAATATCTCCGGCCTGGATAAGGACATTATTGGATTCGGCAAGTT
CTCCACAGTGTATACCTACGACGAATTCAAAGACCCCGAGCACCATAGGGCCGCTTTCAACAATAACGAT
AAGCTCATCAACGCCATCAAGGCCCAGTATGACGAGTTCGACAACTTCCTCGATAACCCCAGACTCGGCT
ATTTCGGCCAGGCCTTTTTCAGCAAGGAGGGCAGAAATTACATCATCAATTACGGCAACGAATGCTATGA
CATTCTGGCCCTCCTGAGCGGACTGAGGCACTGGGTGGTCCATAACAACGAAGAAGAGTCCAGGATCTCC
AGGACCTGGCTCTACAACCTCGATAAGAACCTCGACAACGAATACATCTCCACCCTCAACTACCTCTACG
ACAGGATCACCAATGAGCTGACCAACTCCTTCTCCAAGAACTCCGCCGCCAACGTGAACTATATTGCCGA
AACTCTGGGAATCAACCCTGCCGAATTCGCCGAACAATATTTCAGATTCAGCATTATGAAAGAGCAGAAA
AACCTCGGATTCAATATCACCAAGCTCAGGGAAGTGATGCTGGACAGGAAGGATATGTCCGAGATCAGGA
AAAATCATAAGGTGTTCGACTCCATCAGGACCAAGGTCTACACCATGATGGACTTTGTGATTTATAGGTA
TTACATCGAAGAGGATGCCAAGGTGGCTGCCGCCAATAAGTCCCTCCCCGATAATGAGAAGTCCCTGAGC
GAGAAGGATATCTTTGTGATTAACCTGAGGGGCTCCTTCAACGACGACCAGAAGGATGCCCTCTACTACG
ATGAAGCTAATAGAATTTGGAGAAAGCTCGAAAATATCATGCACAACATCAAGGAATTTAGGGGAAACAA
GACAAGAGAGTATAAGAAGAAGGACGCCCCTAGACTGCCCAGAATCCTGCCCGCTGGCCGTGATGTTTCC
GCCTTCAGCAAACTCATGTATGCCCTGACCATGTTCCTGGATGGCAAGGAGATCAACGACCTCCTGACCA
CCCTGATTAATAAATTCGATAACATCCAGAGCTTCCTGAAGGTGATGCCTCTCATCGGAGTCAACGCTAA
GTTCGTGGAGGAATACGCCTTTTTCAAAGACTCCGCCAAGATCGCCGATGAGCTGAGGCTGATCAAGTCC
TTCGCTAGAATGGGAGAACCTATTGCCGATGCCAGGAGGGCCATGTATATCGACGCCATCCGTATTTTAG
GAACCAACCTGTCCTATGATGAGCTCAAGGCCCTCGCCGACACCTTTTCCCTGGACGAGAACGGAAACAA
GCTCAAGAAAGGCAAGCACGGCATGAGAAATTTCATTATTAATAACGTGATCAGCAATAAAAGGTTCCAC
TACCTGATCAGATACGGTGATCCTGCCCACCTCCATGAGATCGCCAAAAACGAGGCCGTGGTGAAGTTCG
TGCTCGGCAGGATCGCTGACATCCAGAAAAAACAGGGCCAGAACGGCAAGAACCAGATCGACAGGTACTA
CGAAACTTGTATCGGAAAGGATAAGGGCAAGAGCGTGAGCGAAAAGGTGGACGCTCTCACAAAGATCATC
ACCGGAATGAACTACGACCAATTCGACAAGAAAAGGAGCGTCATTGAGGACACCGGCAGGGAAAACGCCG
AGAGGGAGAAGTTTAAAAAGATCATCAGCCTGTACCTCACCGTGATCTACCACATCCTCAAGAATATTGT
CAATATCAACGCCAGGTACGTCATCGGATTCCATTGCGTCGAGCGTGATGCTCAACTGTACAAGGAGAAA
GGCTACGACATCAATCTCAAGAAACTGGAAGAGAAGGGATTCAGCTCCGTCACCAAGCTCTGCGCTGGCA
TTGATGAAACTGCCCCCGATAAGAGAAAGGACGTGGAAAAGGAGATGGCTGAAAGAGCCAAGGAGAGCAT
TGACAGCCTCGAGAGCGCCAACCCCAAGCTGTATGCCAATTACATCAAATACAGCGACGAGAAGAAAGCC
GAGGAGTTCACCAGGCAGATTAACAGGGAGAAGGCCAAAACCGCCCTGAACGCCTACCTGAGGAACACCA
AGTGGAATGTGATCATCAGGGAGGACCTCCTGAGAATTGACAACAAGACATGTACCCTGTTCAGAAACAA
GGCCGTCCACCTGGAAGTGGCCAGGTATGTCCACGCCTATATCAACGACATTGCCGAGGTCAATTCCTAC
TTCCAACTGTACCATTACATCATGCAGAGAATTATCATGAATGAGAGGTACGAGAAAAGCAGCGGAAAGG
TGTCCGAGTACTTCGACGCTGTGAATGACGAGAAGAAGTACAACGATAGGCTCCTGAAACTGCTGTGTGT
GCCTTTCGGCTACTGTATCCCCAGGTTTAAGAACCTGAGCATCGAGGCCCTGTTCGATAGGAACGAGGCC
GCCAAGTTCGACAAGGAGAAAAAGAAGGTGTCCGGCAATTCCGGATCCGGACCTAAGAAAAAGAGGAAGG
TGGCGGCCGCTTACCCATACGATGTTCCAGATTACGCTTAGGCTAGGAATTCAATAAAAGATCTTTATTT
TCATTAGATCTGTGTGTTGGTTTTTTGTGTGCGGACCGAGCGGCCGCAGGAACCCCTAGTGATGGAGTTG
GCCACTCCCTCTCTGCGCGCTCGCTCGCTCACTGAGGCCGGGCGACCAAAGGTCGCCCGACGCCCGGGCT
TTGCCCGGGCGGCCTCAGTGAGCGAGCGAGCGCGCAGCTGCCTGCAGGGGCGCCTGATGCGGTATTTTCT
CCTTACGCATCTGTGCGGTATTTCACACCGCATA
[95 nt withheld, positions 5285-5379]
T
[46 nt withheld, positions 5381-5426]
C
[141 nt withheld, positions 5428-5568]
CCTTTGACGTTGGAGTCCACGTTCTTT
[37 nt withheld, positions 5596-5632]
ACTCTATCTCGGGCTATTCTTTTGATTTATAAGGGATTTTGCCGATTTCGGTCTATTGGTTAAAAAATGA
GCTGATTTAACAAAAATTTAACGCGAATTTTAACAAAATATTAACGTTTACAATTTTATGGTGCACTCTC
AGTACAATCTGCTCTGATGCCGCATAGTTAAGCCAGCCCCGACACCCGCCAACACCCGCTGACGCGCCCT
GACGGGCTTGTCTGCTCCCGGCATCCGCTTACAGACAAGCTGTGACCGTCTCCGGGAGCTGCATGTGTCA
GAGGTTTTCACCGTCATCACCGAAACGCGCGAGACGAAAGGGCCTCGTGATACGCCTATTTTTATAGGTT
AATGTCATGATAATAATGGTTTCTTAGACGTCAGGTGGCACTTTTCGGGGAAATGTGCGCGGAACCCCTA
TTTGTTTATTTTTCTAAATACATTCAAATATGTATCCGCTCATGAGACAATAACCCTGATAAATGCTTCA
ATAATATTGAAAAAGGAAGAGTATGAGTATTCAACATTTCCGTGTCGCCCTTATTCCCTTTTTTGCGGCA
TTTTGCCTTCCTGTTTTTGCTCACCCAGAAACGCTGGTGAAAGTAAAAGATGCTGAAGATCAGTTGGGTG
CACGAGTGGGTTACATCGAACTGGATCTCAACAGCGGTAAGATCCTTGAGAGTTTTCGCCCCGAAGAACG
TTTTCCAATGATGAGCACTTTTAAAGTTCTGCTATGTGGCGCGGTATTATCCCGTATTGACGCCGGGCAA
GAGCAACTCGGTCGCCGCATACACTATTCTCAGAATGACTTGGTTGAGTACTCACCAGTCACAGAAAAGC
ATCTTACGGATGGCATGACAGTAAGAGAATTATGCAGTGCTGCCATAACCATGAGTGATAACACTGCGGC
CAACTTACTTCTGACAACGATCGGAGGACCGAAGGAGCTAACCGCTTTTTTGCACAACATGGGGGATCAT
GTAACTCGCCTTGATCGTTGGGAACCGGAGCTGAATGAAGCCATACCAAACGACGAGCGTGACACCACGA
TGCCTGTAGCAATGGCAACAACGTTGCGCAAACTATTAACTGGCGAACTACTTACTCTAGCTTCCCGGCA
ACAATTAATAGACTGGATGGAGGCGGATAAAGTTGCAGGACCACTTCTGCGCTCGGCCCTTCCGGCTGGC
TGGTTTATTGCTGATAAATCTGGAGCCGGTGAGCGTGGGTCTCGCGGTATCATTGCAGCACTGGGGCCAG
ATGGTAAGCCCTCCCGTATCGTAGTTATCTACACGACGGGGAGTCAGGCAACTATGGATGAACGAAATAG
ACAGATCGCTGAGATAGGTGCCTCACTGATTAAGCATTGGTAACTGTCAGACCAAGTTTACTCATATATA
CTTTAGATTGATTTAAAACTTCATTTTTAATTTAAAAGGATCTAGGTGAAGATCCTTTTTGATAATCTCA
TGACCAAAATCCCTTAACGTGAGTTTTCGTTCCACTGAGCGTCAGACCCCGTAGAAAAGATCAAAGGATC
TTC
Features (pLannotate 1.2.2; 19 found; start..end, strand, type, name):
      1..589     +  rep_origin     ori: high-copy-number ColE1/pMB1/pBR322/pUC origin of replication
    662..689     +  repeat_region  AAV2 ITR (fragment): inverted terminal repeat of adeno-associated virus serotype 2 inverted
    718..745     +  repeat_region  AAV2 ITR (fragment): inverted terminal repeat of adeno-associated virus serotype 2 inverted
    795..1035    +  promoter       U6 promoter: RNA polymerase III promoter for human U6 snRNA
   1045..1074    +  misc_RNA       RfxCas13d DR30: 5' processed 30-base direct repeat for an RfxCas13d gRNA (Konermann et al., 2018)
   1089..1106    +  terminator     CYC1 terminator (fragment): S. cerevisiae CYC1; transcription terminator for CYC1
   1174..1477    +  enhancer       CMV enhancer: human cytomegalovirus immediate early enhancer
   1479..1756    +  promoter       chicken β-actin promoter: No description available
   1757..1984    +  intron         hybrid intron: hybrid between chicken β-actin (CBA) and minute virus of mice (MMV) introns (Gray et al., 2011)
   2045..4942    +  CDS            RfxCas13d: RNA-targeting Type VI CRISPR protein from Ruminococcus flavefaciens strain XPD3002 (Konermann et al., 2018)
   4982..5010    +  CDS            3xHA (fragment): three tandem HA epitope tags
   5023..5071    +  polyA_signal   poly(A) signal: synthetic polyadenylation signal
   5088..5228    +  repeat_region  AAV2 ITR: inverted terminal repeat of adeno-associated virus serotype 2 inverted
   5233..5284    -  misc_feature   bom (fragment): basis of mobility region from pBR322
   5303..5758    +  rep_origin     f1 ori (sequence partly withheld): f1 bacteriophage origin of replication; arrow indicates direction of (+) strand synthesis
   5759..5808    -  misc_feature   bom (fragment): basis of mobility region from pBR322
   5910..5945    -  CDS            rop (fragment): Rop protein, which maintains plasmids at low copy number; rop
   6040..6144    +  promoter       AmpR promoter: bla
   6145..7005    +  CDS            AmpR: β-lactamase; bla; confers resistance to ampicillin, carbenicillin, and related antibiotics
