[The description below was written by a language model from this plasmid's Addgene catalogue record and pLannotate feature annotations shown in this document.]
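Description:
pAAV-U6-DR(RfxCas13d)-CAG-hfCas13d-pa is a 7,175-nt AAV transfer plasmid that places both components of an RNA-targeting Cas13d system, guide RNA and effector protein, in a single vector genome. It is propagated in E. coli as a high-copy plasmid using a ColE1/pUC-type origin and an ampicillin resistance (β-lactamase) gene. The backbone also carries an f1 phage origin. The payload is flanked by AAV2 inverted terminal repeats, which allow the intervening DNA to be replicated and packaged into recombinant AAV particles when rep, cap and helper functions are supplied in trans. The downstream ITR is annotated in full, whereas the upstream one is detected only as two short fragments. This may reflect the difficulty of sequencing or annotating these structured repeats, though the record does not settle the point.

Within the ITRs, a human U6 RNA polymerase III promoter drives a guide RNA scaffold consisting of the 30-base processed RfxCas13d direct repeat. A target-specific spacer would be expected to sit downstream of the repeat, but the record does not describe a spacer or cloning site. The short "CYC1 terminator" hit that follows is probably a spurious partial match. A compact CAG-type promoter (CMV enhancer, chicken β-actin promoter and a hybrid CBA/MVM intron) then expresses the Cas13d coding sequence. This is annotated as RfxCas13d but catalogued as hfCas13d, a high-fidelity variant; the changes that distinguish it are not listed. The protein has a C-terminal HA epitope for detection, and a short synthetic poly(A) signal helps keep the cassette within AAV packaging capacity. The construct is intended for AAV-mediated, guide-directed RNA knockdown in mammalian cells or tissues, and belongs to a vector set comparing high-fidelity Cas13d variants.
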