Addgene plasmid #233036: pAAV-U6-DR(RfxCas13d)-CAG-hfCas13d-pa
Purpose: To express a RfxCas13d-compatible gRNA and to express HA Tagged hfCas13d from a CAG promoter
Depositing lab: Jonathan Ploski. Depositing organization: Pennsylvania State University, College of Medicine. Publication: Adeno-associated viral vector resource for the RNA-targeting Cas13d: A comparison of high-fidelity variants, DjCas13d and hfCas13d. Back F, Sandoval A, Vu LM, Hong VM, Bhaskara A, Rodriguez SR, O'Brien JT, Kolber BJ, Kroener S, Ploski JE. Mol Ther Methods Clin Dev. 2025 Aug 20;33(4):101565. doi: 10.1016/j.omtm.2025.101565. eCollection 2025 Dec 11. PubMed 41020266.
Backbone
  Vector backbone: pAAV
  Vector type: AAV
Growth in bacteria
  Bacterial resistance: Ampicillin, 100 μg/mL
  Growth temperature: 37°C
  Growth strain: NEB Stable
  Copy number: High Copy
Gene/Insert
  Gene/Insert name: RfxCas13d-compatible gRNA expression cassette and hfCas13d
  Species: Synthetic
  Cloning method: Unknown
Terms and licenses: Academic/Nonprofit Terms; Industry Terms: Not Available to Industry
How to cite: pAAV-U6-DR(RfxCas13d)-CAG-hfCas13d-pa was a gift from Jonathan Ploski (Addgene plasmid # 233036 ; http://n2t.net/addgene:233036 ; RRID:Addgene_233036)
